Addgene plasmid #174623: pB80-iLID-mCherry-RAB11
Purpose: Optogenetic coupling to recycling endosomes (RAB11) via iLID
Depositing lab: Lukas Kapitein. Publication: An optimized toolbox for the optogenetic control of intracellular transport. Nijenhuis W, van Grinsven MMP, Kapitein LC. J Cell Biol. 2020 Apr 6;219(4). pii: 133834. doi: 10.1083/jcb.201907149. PubMed 32328628.
Backbone
  Vector backbone: B-actin
  Vector type: Mammalian Expression
Growth in bacteria
  Bacterial resistance: Ampicillin, 100 μg/mL
  Growth temperature: 37°C
  Growth strain: DH5alpha
  Copy number: High Copy
Gene/Insert
  Gene/Insert name: iLID-mCherry-RAB11
  Species: H. sapiens (human), Synthetic
  Insert size (bp): 1991
  Mutation: mCherry: Met1Del; RAB11: Met1Del
  Entrez Gene: RAB11A (a.k.a. YL8)
  Promoter: Chicken beta-actin
  Tag / fusion protein: iLID-mCherry (N terminal on insert)
  Cloning method: Restriction Enzyme; 5′ cloning site unknown (unknown if destroyed)
Terms and licenses: Academic/Nonprofit Terms; Industry Terms: Not Available to Industry
Depositor comments: Internal plasmid ID: WN105
How to cite: pB80-iLID-mCherry-RAB11 was a gift from Lukas Kapitein (Addgene plasmid # 174623 ; http://n2t.net/addgene:174623 ; RRID:Addgene_174623)
