[The description below was written by a language model from this plasmid's Addgene catalogue record and pLannotate feature annotations shown in this document.]
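Description:
pB80-iLID-mCherry-RAB11 is a mammalian expression plasmid built on a chicken β-actin promoter backbone and used as the cargo-side component of a light-inducible system for controlling intracellular transport. It is maintained in E. coli through a high-copy ColE1/pUC-type origin and selected with ampicillin via the β-lactamase gene. Remnants of lac regulatory elements, lacZα, rop and bom are leftover cloning-vector sequence with no evident role in the design. No mammalian selection marker is annotated, which suggests use by transient transfection.

The expression cassette consists of the chicken β-actin promoter followed by a chimeric chicken β-actin/rabbit β-globin intron, which generally enhances transcript processing and expression. It drives a single open reading frame of about 2 kb and terminates at an SV40 polyadenylation signal. The fusion reads iLID, then mCherry, then human RAB11A, with the initiator methionines of mCherry and RAB11 removed so that translation starts only at the N-terminal iLID. The automated annotation labels the first module "miniSOG". This most likely reflects homology between LOV2-type flavin-binding domains, since iLID is itself an engineered LOV2-based photoswitch, and the catalogue entry identifies this module as iLID.

RAB11A is a small GTPase that regulates endocytic recycling, and it targets the fusion to recycling endosomes, while mCherry allows red fluorescent tracking of these organelles. Under blue light, iLID exposes a peptide that binds a SspB-tagged partner. This allows proteins supplied on a separate construct, such as motor proteins, to be reversibly recruited to RAB11-positive endosomes. The depositor and sequencing-derived records differ slightly in length but show the same feature architecture.
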