Features (pLannotate 1.2.2; 17 found; start..end, strand, type, name):
   1046..1363    +  CDS            miniSOG: miniSOG is a basic (constitutively fluorescent) cyan fluorescent protein published in 2011, derived from Arabidopsis thaliana. It requires the cofactor flavin for fluorescence.
   1559..2266    +  CDS            mCherry: mCherry is a basic (constitutively fluorescent) red fluorescent protein published in 2004, derived from Discosoma sp.. It is reported to be a very rapidly-maturing monomer with low acid sensitivity.
   2366..3010    +  CDS            RAB11A: RB11A_HUMAN - Also known as RAB11. Experimental evidence at protein level: Swiss-Prot protein existence level 1. The small GTPases Rab are key regulators of intracellular membrane trafficking, from the formation of transport vesicles to their fusion with membranes. Rabs cycle between an inactive GDP-bound form and an active GTP-bound form that is able to recruit to membranes different set of downstream effectors directly responsible for vesicle formation, movement, tethering and fusion. The small Rab GTPase RAB11A regulates endocytic recycling. Acts as a major regulator of membrane delivery du
   3032..3117    +  CDS            large T antigen (fragment): large T antigen from SV40 (simian virus 40)
   3140..3274    +  polyA_signal   SV40 poly(A) signal: SV40 polyadenylation signal
   3313..3329    -  protein_bind   lac operator: The lac repressor binds to the lac operator to inhibit transcription in E. coli. This inhibition can be relieved by adding lactose or isopropyl-β-D-thiogalactopyranoside (IPTG). lac repressor encoded by lacI
   3337..3367    -  promoter       lac promoter: promoter for the E. coli lac operon
   3382..3403    -  protein_bind   CAP binding site: CAP binding activates transcription in the presence of cAMP. E. coli catabolite activator protein
   3416..3508    -  CDS            lacI (fragment): lac repressor; lacI; The lac repressor binds to the lac operator to inhibit transcription in E. coli. This inhibition can be relieved by adding lactose or isopropyl-β-D-thiogalactopyranoside (IPTG).
   3691..4279    -  rep_origin     ori: high-copy-number ColE1/pMB1/pBR322/pUC origin of replication
   4450..5310    -  CDS            AmpR: β-lactamase; bla; confers resistance to ampicillin, carbenicillin, and related antibiotics
   5311..5415    -  promoter       AmpR promoter: bla
   5510..5545    +  CDS            rop (fragment): Rop protein, which maintains plasmids at low copy number; rop
   5648..5746    +  misc_feature   bom (fragment): basis of mobility region from pBR322
   5752..5906    -  CDS            lacZα (fragment): LacZα fragment of β-galactosidase; lacZ fragment
   7704..7979    +  promoter       chicken β-actin promoter: No description available
   7980..958     +  intron         chimeric intron (across the origin): chimera between introns from chicken β-actin and rabbit β-globin
>Addgene plasmid #174623 | pB80-iLID-mCherry-RAB11 | depositor full sequence | sequence record 338794 | Full Sequence
AGTCGCTGCGTTGCCTTCGCCCCGTGCCCCGCTCCGCGCCGCCTCGCGCCGCCCGCCCCGGCTCTGACTG
ACCGCGTTACTCCCACAGGTGAGCGGGCGGGACGGCCCTTCTCCTCCGGGCTGTAATTAGCGCTTGGTTT
AATGACGGCTCGTTTCTTTTCTGTGGCTGCGTGAAAGCCTTAAAGGGCTCCGGGAGGGCCCTTTGTGCGG
GGGGGAGCGGCTCGGGGGGTGCGTGCGTGTGTGTGTGCGTGGGGAGCGCCGCGTGCGGCCCGCGCTGCCC
GGCGGCTGTGAGCGCTGCGGGCGCGGCGCGGGGCTTTGTGCGCTCCGCGTGTGCGCGAGGGGAGCGCGGC
CGGGGGCGGTGCCCCGCGGTGCGGGGGGGCTGCGAGGGGAACAAAGGCTGCGTGCGGGGTGTGTGCGTGG
GGGGGTGAGCAGGGGGTGTGGGCGCGGCGGTCGGGCTGTAACCCCCCCCTGCACCCCCCTCCCCGAGTTG
CTGAGCACGGCCCGGCTTCGGGTGCGGGGCTCCGTGCGGGGCGTGGCGCGGGGCTCGCCGTGCCGGGCGG
GGGGTGGCGGCAGGTGGGGGTGCCGGGCGGGGCGGGGCCGCCTCGGGCCGGGGAGGGCTCGGGGGAGGGG
CGCGGCGGCCCCGGAGCGCCGGCGGCTGTCGAGGCGCGGCGAGCCGCAGCCATTGCCTTTTATGGTAATC
GTGCGAGAGGGCGCAGGGACTTCCTTTGTCCCAAATCTGGCGGAGCCGAAATCTGGGAGGCGCCGCCGCA
CCCCCTCTAGCGGGCGCGGGCGAAGCGGTGCGGCGCCGGCAGGAAGGAAATGGGCGGGGAGGGCCTTCGT
GCGTCGCCGCGCCGCCGTCCCCTTCTCCATCTCCAGCCTCGGGGCTGCCGCAGGGGGACGGCTGCCTTCG
GGGGGGACGGGGCAGGGCGGGGTTCGGCTTCTGGCGTGTGACCGGCGGGGTTTATATCTTCCCTTCTCTG
TTCCTCCGCAGCCCCCAAGCTAGGCAATTGGGCGCGCCACCATGCTGGCAACCACACTGGAACGGATCGA
GAAAAATTTCGTGATTACTGATCCGAGACTGCCTGACAACCCAATCATTTTTGCGAGCGATTCCTTCCTG
CAGCTGACAGAATATTCTCGGGAAGAGATCCTGGGGCGCAATTGCCGTTTTCTGCAGGGACCCGAGACAG
ACCGTGCCACTGTTCGGAAAATCAGAGATGCTATTGACAACCAGACTGAAGTGACCGTTCAGCTGATCAA
TTATACCAAGAGCGGCAAGAAGTTCTGGAACGTGTTCCACCTGCAGCCGATGCGCGATTATAAGGGCGAC
GTCCAGTACTTCATTGGCGTGCAGCTGGATGGCACCGAACGTCTTCATGGCGCCGCTGAGCGTGAGGCGG
TCTGCCTGATCAAAAAGACAGCCTTTCAGATTGCTGAGGCAGCGAACGACGAAAATTACTTTTCTAGAGG
TGGCGGGGGCAGTGGGGGAGGGGGAAGTGGAGGCGGCGGTTCTGGCGGGGGAGGCTCCGGTGGCGGGGGG
AGCGGGGGTGGGAGTAAGCTTGTGAGCAAGGGCGAGGAGGATAACATGGCCATCATCAAGGAGTTCATGC
GCTTCAAGGTGCACATGGAGGGCTCCGTGAACGGCCACGAGTTCGAGATCGAGGGCGAGGGCGAGGGCCG
CCCCTACGAGGGCACCCAGACCGCCAAGCTGAAGGTGACCAAGGGTGGCCCCCTGCCCTTCGCCTGGGAC
ATCCTGTCCCCTCAGTTCATGTACGGCTCCAAGGCCTACGTGAAGCACCCCGCCGACATCCCCGACTACT
TGAAGCTGTCCTTCCCCGAGGGCTTCAAGTGGGAGCGCGTGATGAACTTCGAGGACGGCGGCGTGGTGAC
CGTGACCCAGGACTCCTCCCTGCAGGACGGCGAGTTCATCTACAAGGTGAAGCTGCGCGGCACCAACTTC
CCCTCCGACGGTCCCGTAATGCAGAAGAAGACCATGGGCTGGGAGGCCTCCTCCGAGCGGATGTACCCCG
AGGACGGCGCCCTGAAGGGCGAGATCAAGCAGAGGCTGAAGCTGAAGGACGGCGGCCACTACGACGCTGA
GGTCAAGACCACCTACAAGGCCAAGAAGCCCGTGCAGCTGCCCGGCGCCTACAACGTCAACATCAAGTTG
GACATCACCTCCCACAACGAGGACTACACCATCGTGGAACAGTACGAACGCGCCGAGGGCCGCCACTCCA
CCGGCGGCATGGACGAGCTGTACAAGGCTAGCGGAGGCGGTGGCTCAGGCGGAGGAGGGTCAGGAGGGGG
AGGCAGTGGCGGGGGCGGCTCTGGAGGAGGGGGTTCTGGTGGTGGTAGCTACGTAGGCACCCGCGACGAC
GAGTACGACTATCTCTTCAAAGTTGTCCTTATTGGAGATTCTGGTGTTGGAAAGAGTAATCTCTTGTCTC
GATTTACTCGAAATGAGTTTAATCTCGAAAGTAAGAGCACCATTGGAGTAGAGTTTGCAACAAGAAGCAT
CCAGGTTGATGGGAAAACAATAAAGGCACAGATATGGGACACGGCAGGGCAGGAGCGATACCGAGCTATA
ACATCAGCATATTATCGTGGAGCTGTAGGTGCCTTACTGGTTTATGACATTGCTAAGCATCTCACATATG
AAAATGTAGAACGATGGCTGAAAGAACTGAGAGATCATGCTGATAGTAACATTGTTATCATGCTTGTGGG
CAATAAGAGTGATTTGCGTCATCTCAGGGCAGTTCCTACAGATGAAGCAAGAGCTTTTGCAGAAAAGAAT
GGTTTGTCATTCATTGAGACTTCCGCTCTAGACTCTACAAATGTAGAAGCTGCTTTTCAGACAATTCTGA
CAGAGATATACCGCATTGTTTCCCAGAAACAAATGTCAGACAGACGTGAAAATGACATGTCTCCAAGCAA
CAATGTGGTTCCTATTCATGTTCCACCAACCACTGAAAACAAGCCAAAGGTGCAGTGCTGTCAGAACATC
TAAACCGGTCCTAGATAAGTAATGATCATAATCAGCCATATCACATCTGTAGAGGTTTTACTTGCTTTAA
AAAACCTCCCACACCTCCCCCTGAACCTGAAACATAAAATGAATGCAATTGTTGTTGTTAACTTGTTTAT
TGCAGCTTATAATGGTTACAAATAAAGCAATAGCATCACAAATTTCACAAATAAAGCATTTTTTTCACTG
CATTCTAGTTGTGGTTTGTCCAAACTCATCAATGTATCTTATCATGTCTGGATCAATTCGTAATCATGGT
CATAGCTGTTTCCTGTGTGAAATTGTTATCCGCTCACAATTCCACACAACATACGAGCCGGAAGCATAAA
GTGTAAAGCCTGGGGTGCCTAATGAGTGAGCTAACTCACATTAATTGCGTTGCGCTCACTGCCCGCTTTC
CAGTCGGGAAACCTGTCGTGCCAGCTGCATTAATGAATCGGCCAACGCGCGGGGAGAGGCGGTTTGCGTA
TTGGGCGCTCTTCCGCTTCCTCGCTCACTGACTCGCTGCGCTCGGTCGTTCGGCTGCGGCGAGCGGTATC
AGCTCACTCAAAGGCGGTAATACGGTTATCCACAGAATCAGGGGATAACGCAGGAAAGAACATGTGAGCA
AAAGGCCAGCAAAAGGCCAGGAACCGTAAAAAGGCCGCGTTGCTGGCGTTTTTCCATAGGCTCCGCCCCC
CTGACGAGCATCACAAAAATCGACGCTCAAGTCAGAGGTGGCGAAACCCGACAGGACTATAAAGATACCA
GGCGTTTCCCCCTGGAAGCTCCCTCGTGCGCTCTCCTGTTCCGACCCTGCCGCTTACCGGATACCTGTCC
GCCTTTCTCCCTTCGGGAAGCGTGGCGCTTTCTCATAGCTCACGCTGTAGGTATCTCAGTTCGGTGTAGG
TCGTTCGCTCCAAGCTGGGCTGTGTGCACGAACCCCCCGTTCAGCCCGACCGCTGCGCCTTATCCGGTAA
CTATCGTCTTGAGTCCAACCCGGTAAGACACGACTTATCGCCACTGGCAGCAGCCACTGGTAACAGGATT
AGCAGAGCGAGGTATGTAGGCGGTGCTACAGAGTTCTTGAAGTGGTGGCCTAACTACGGCTACAGTAGAA
GGACAGTATTTGGTATCTGCGCTCTGCTGAAGCCAGTTACCTTCGGAAAAAGAGTTGGTAGCTCTTGATC
CGGCAAACAAACCACCGCTGGTAGCGGTGGTTTTTTTGTTTGCAAGCAGCAGATTACGCGCAGAAAAAAA
GGATCTCAAGAAGATCCTTTGATCTTTTCTACGGGGTCTGACGCTCAGTGGAACGAAAACTCACGTTAAG
GGATTTTGGTCATGAGATTATCAAAAAGGATCTTCACCTAGATCCTTTTAAATTAAAAATGAAGTTTTAA
ATCAATCTAAAGTATATATGAGTAAACTTGGTCTGACAGTTACCAATGCTTAATCAGTGAGGCACCTATC
TCAGCGATCTGTCTATTTCGTTCATCCATAGTTGCCTGACTCCCCGTCGTGTAGATAACTACGATACGGG
AGGGCTTACCATCTGGCCCCAGTGCTGCAATGATACCGCGAGACCCACGCTCACCGGCTCCAGATTTATC
AGCAATAAACCAGCCAGCCGGAAGGGCCGAGCGCAGAAGTGGTCCTGCAACTTTATCCGCCTCCATCCAG
TCTATTAATTGTTGCCGGGAAGCTAGAGTAAGTAGTTCGCCAGTTAATAGTTTGCGCAACGTTGTTGCCA
TTGCTACAGGCATCGTGGTGTCACGCTCGTCGTTTGGTATGGCTTCATTCAGCTCCGGTTCCCAACGATC
AAGGCGAGTTACATGATCCCCCATGTTGTGCAAAAAAGCGGTTAGCTCCTTCGGTCCTCCGATCGTTGTC
AGAAGTAAGTTGGCCGCAGTGTTATCACTCATGGTTATGGCAGCACTGCATAATTCTCTTACTGTCATGC
CATCCGTAAGATGCTTTTCTGTGACTGGTGAGTACTCAACCAAGTCATTCTGAGAATAGTGTATGCGGCG
ACCGAGTTGCTCTTGCCCGGCGTCAATACGGGATAATACCGCGCCACATAGCAGAACTTTAAAAGTGCTC
ATCATTGGAAAACGTTCTTCGGGGCGAAAACTCTCAAGGATCTTACCGCTGTTGAGATCCAGTTCGATGT
AACCCACTCGTGCACCCAACTGATCTTCAGCATCTTTTACTTTCACCAGCGTTTCTGGGTGAGCAAAAAC
AGGAAGGCAAAATGCCGCAAAAAAGGGAATAAGGGCGACACGGAAATGTTGAATACTCATACTCTTCCTT
TTTCAATATTATTGAAGCATTTATCAGGGTTATTGTCTCATGAGCGGATACATATTTGAATGTATTTAGA
AAAATAAACAAATAGGGGTTCCGCGCACATTTCCCCGAAAAGTGCCACCTGACGTCTAAGAAACCATTAT
TATCATGACATTAACCTATAAAAATAGGCGTATCACGAGGCCCTTTCGTCTCGCGCGTTTCGGTGATGAC
GGTGAAAACCTCTGACACATGCAGCTCCCGGAGACGGTCACAGCTTGTCTGTAAGCGGATGCCGGGAGCA
GACAAGCCCGTCAGGGCGCGTCAGCGGGTGTTGGCGGGTGTCGGGGTTGGCTTAACTATGCGGCATCAGA
GCAGATTGTACTGAGAGTGCACCATATGCGGTGTGAAATACCGCACAGATGCGTAAGGAGAAAATACCGC
ATCAGGCGCCATTCGCCATTCAGGCTGCGCAACTGTTGGGAAGGGCGATCGGTGCGGGCCTCTTCGCTAT
TACGCCAGCTGGCGAAAGGGGGATGTGCTGCAAGGCGATTAAGTTGGGTAACGCCAGGGTTTTCCCAGTC
ACGACGTTGTAAAACGACGGCCAGTGCCAAGTTGGGATCTTTGCATTGGCCCACGGCTCTCAGGATGGGG
ATGCTCCCCTTCAGCACCCGGTTCCCCTTGGAAACTGATGGTCCTGGCTCTGTGGCATGGCAGTGGCACT
GTGAGGAGCCCCTACCAGCAGCACACAGTGGGTTTGGCACTGCCACGCTCCGGATGCCGCGCTCTGATCC
AACCCCATAATCAAGGGAACCCGAATTGCCCCATCATTGCCCCCACCACCCCCATCCTGCCGGGCCCTCA
CACCCCACGCTGCCTTGTGGTGACATTCCCCAGCCCAAACCCACGGCTTCATGGCTACCGCGGGGCATTT
CCCATTGCCGCCCCATTATCAGCTCTGCACACCTCCCGCTGTACCCATGCCTCGTGGCTGCCCTTCTTTG
ACGTATAATCTTCTAATTAATACCCGGCCTTGTCAAAGTGGAGCACAAACGTTAATTAATTCCCCAGCAG
GCAGGTAATTAACAGTGTGACTCCCTTTTTGCTGCGAGTGGGGCTGATACAGAGAGATGTGGCACTATGG
AGCCCACGGGGTCCTGGCACTGGGTGCCCACGGAGGTCCCCATGTGCTGCAGTGTCACCGCCTCCGAGGT
GACAGTATTGTCCCTGCGGTGTCCCTGCAGCTCAGCTCTGTCCACAGGGCCACCTCCAGTTTGGAGGGGA
CACAATGCAGCCCCGATGCAACCCATCCTCGCAGCATCCCAGGGACAAAGACCCCACTGCAAGACCGCAC
ACAGGGCTGGGTCCCGCTCCCCTAATATCTACAGTGCTTTTGCATGGCCCCTTAATCAATGCAGTTAATC
AGCATGCGCTCATGCACCGCTCTGGAGCTGCAAAGCCCCTCGCAGCGCTGCTCACCAACACCGCGCACCG
CCCCGGCCCAGCCTGCAGCACGCGCTGCAAACAGGAAAGAAACAAAATATTGCCCAAATGTAGGCAAAGG
CATTCGGCTGCCTTGACCTCCGCCGGGCCGGGCCCTGCCTGACTCAGCTCCTTACTCAGCGCTCGCTTCC
TCCCTCCGGCTGCCACCGCCGCAGCGCACACCCTGACAAAGAGTGGCCCTTAACGGGCTCTGAGGTGCAC
CCAGCAGTGCACTCAGCAGTCCAAGGGCCGGCCTGGAGGTTTGCACCGCTACGTGCTGACATTAGCATTG
AACTTGGCCCTGGGTAGTGCTGCAGGCCGGGCGGGGTGGGTGTAGAGAGTGCAGCGCGCGTTGCACCCGG
TGCCCCTTCCCCTCCCTTGCATCCCAGCAGGCTGCACCCCAGCACCAGGCCCGTGCATGCATGCTCCTGG
TGTTATTGCAGCCTGGTGCATGCATGCGTCTTAGTGGTGCAGCGCTGTGCATGCATCCTCCTTGGTGTGT
AGCAGCTTAGTGCATGCATACCCCTCGGTGTTATTGCTGCTCTGTGCAGGCACGCTCATTGTATCACTTC
ATCCCAGTGCATGCACTCACACTGGAGCGATTGCTGCTCGGTGCACGCACACTCATTGTATCACGTCAGC
TCAGTGGCTGCACGCACACCGGTGTTATTGCTGCTCGGTGCGTGCATGCACATCAGTGTCGCTGCAGCTC
AGTGCATGCACGCTCATTGCCCATCGCTATCCCTGCCTCTCCTGCTGGCGCTCCCCGGGAGGTGACTTCA
AGGGGACCGCAGGACCACCTCGGGGGTGGGGGGAGGGCTGCACACGCGGACCCCGCTCCCCCTCCCCAAC
AAAGCACTGTGGAATCAAAAAGGGGGGAGGGGGGATGGAGGGGCGCGTCACACCCCCGCCCCACACCCTC
ACCTCGAGGTGAGCCCCACGTTCTGCTTCACTCTCCCCATCTCCCCCCCCTCCCCACCCCCAATTTTGTA
TTTATTTATTTTTTAATTATTTTGTGCAGCGATGGGGGCGGGGGGGGGGGGGGCGCGCGCCAGGCGGGGC
GGGGCGGGGCGAGGGGCGGGGCGGGGCGAGGCGGAGAGGTGCGGCGGCAGCCAATCAGAGCGGCGCGCTC
CGAAAGTTTCCTTTTATGGCGAGGCGGCGGCGGCGGCGGCCCTATAAAAAGCGAAGCGCGCGGCGGGCGG
G
