Features (pLannotate 1.2.2; 18 found; start..end, strand, type, name):
    122..1091    +  intron         chimeric intron: chimera between introns from chicken β-actin and rabbit β-globin
   1179..1496    +  CDS            miniSOG: miniSOG is a basic (constitutively fluorescent) cyan fluorescent protein published in 2011, derived from Arabidopsis thaliana. It requires the cofactor flavin for fluorescence.
   1692..2399    +  CDS            mCherry: mCherry is a basic (constitutively fluorescent) red fluorescent protein published in 2004, derived from Discosoma sp.. It is reported to be a very rapidly-maturing monomer with low acid sensitivity.
   2499..3143    +  CDS            RAB11A: RB11A_HUMAN - Also known as RAB11. Experimental evidence at protein level: Swiss-Prot protein existence level 1. The small GTPases Rab are key regulators of intracellular membrane trafficking, from the formation of transport vesicles to their fusion with membranes. Rabs cycle between an inactive GDP-bound form and an active GTP-bound form that is able to recruit to membranes different set of downstream effectors directly responsible for vesicle formation, movement, tethering and fusion. The small Rab GTPase RAB11A regulates endocytic recycling. Acts as a major regulator of membrane delivery du
   3165..3250    +  CDS            large T antigen (fragment): large T antigen from SV40 (simian virus 40)
   3273..3407    +  polyA_signal   SV40 poly(A) signal: SV40 polyadenylation signal
   3445..3461    -  protein_bind   lac operator: The lac repressor binds to the lac operator to inhibit transcription in E. coli. This inhibition can be relieved by adding lactose or isopropyl-β-D-thiogalactopyranoside (IPTG). lac repressor encoded by lacI
   3469..3499    -  promoter       lac promoter: promoter for the E. coli lac operon
   3514..3535    -  protein_bind   CAP binding site: CAP binding activates transcription in the presence of cAMP. E. coli catabolite activator protein
   3548..3640    -  CDS            lacI (fragment): lac repressor; lacI; The lac repressor binds to the lac operator to inhibit transcription in E. coli. This inhibition can be relieved by adding lactose or isopropyl-β-D-thiogalactopyranoside (IPTG).
   3823..4411    -  rep_origin     ori: high-copy-number ColE1/pMB1/pBR322/pUC origin of replication
   4582..5442    -  CDS            AmpR: β-lactamase; bla; confers resistance to ampicillin, carbenicillin, and related antibiotics
   5443..5547    -  promoter       AmpR promoter: bla
   5642..5677    +  CDS            rop (fragment): Rop protein, which maintains plasmids at low copy number; rop
   5779..5878    +  misc_feature   bom (fragment): basis of mobility region from pBR322
   5884..6038    -  CDS            lacZα (fragment): LacZα fragment of β-galactosidase; lacZ fragment
   7838..7953    +  promoter       chicken β-actin promoter (fragment): contains a 21-bp deletion relative to the standard chicken β-actin promoter
   7948..121     +  promoter       chicken β-actin promoter (fragment) (across the origin): No description available
>Addgene plasmid #174623 | pB80-iLID-mCherry-RAB11 | addgene full sequence | sequence record 345346 | Addgene NGS Result
GGGCGGGGCGAGGCGGAGAGGTGCGGCGGCAGCCAATCAGAGCGGCGCGCTCCGAAAGTTTCCTTTTATG
GCGAGGCGGCGGCGGCGGCGGCCCTATAAAAAGCGAAGCGCGCGGCGGGCGGGAGTCGCTGCGCGCTGCC
TTCGCCCCGTGCCCCGCTCCGCCGCCGCCTCGCGCCGCCCGCCCCGGCTCTGACTGACCGCGTTACTCCC
ACAGGTGAGCGGGCGGGACGGCCCTTCTCCTCCGGGCTGTAATTAGCGCTTGGTTTAATGACGGCTCGTT
TCTTTTCTGTGGCTGCGTGAAAGCCTTAAAGGGCTCCGGGAGGGCCCTTTGTGCGGGGGGGAGCGGCTCG
GGGGGTGCGTGCGTGTGTGTGTGCGTGGGGAGCGCCGCGTGCGGCTCCGCGCTGCCCGGCGGCTGTGAGC
GCTGCGGGCGCGGCGCGGGGCTTTGTGCGCTCCGCAGTGTGCGCGAGGGGAGCGCGGCCGGGGGCGGTGC
CCCGCGGTGCGGGGGGGGCTGCGAGGGGAACAAAGGCTGCGTGCGGGGTGTGTGCGTGGGGGGGTGAGCA
GGGGGTGTGGGCGCGGCGGTCGGGCTGTAACCCCCCCCTGCACCCCCCTCCCCGAGTTGCTGAGCACGGC
CCGGCTTCGGGTGCGGGGCTCCGTGCGGGGCGTGGCGCGGGGCTCGCCGTGCCGGGCGGGGGGTGGCGGC
AGGTGGGGGTGCCGGGCGGGGCGGGGCCGCCTCGGGCCGGGGAGGGCTCGGGGGAGGGGCGCGGCGGCCC
CCGGAGCGCCGGCGGCTGTCGAGGCGCGGCGAGCCGCAGCCATTGCCTTTTATGGTAATCGTGCGAGAGG
GCGCAGGGACTTCCTTTGTCCCAAATCTGTGCGGAGCCGAAATCTGGGAGGCGCCGCCGCACCCCCTCTA
GCGGGCGCGGGGCGAAGCGGTGCGGCGCCGGCAGGAAGGAAATGGGCGGGGAGGGCCTTCGTGCGTCGCC
GCGCCGCCGTCCCCTTCTCCATCTCCAGCCTCGGGGCTGTCCGCAGGGGGACGGCTGCCTTCGGGGGGGA
CGGGGCAGGGCGGGGTTCGGCTTCTGGCGTGTGACCGGCGGGGTTTATATCTTCCCTTCTCTGTTCCTCC
GCAGCCCCCAAGCTAGGCAATTGGGCGCGCCACCATGCTGGCAACCACACTGGAACGGATCGAGAAAAAT
TTCGTGATTACTGATCCGAGACTGCCTGACAACCCAATCATTTTTGCGAGCGATTCCTTCCTGCAGCTGA
CAGAATATTCTCGGGAAGAGATCCTGGGGCGCAATTGCCGTTTTCTGCAGGGACCCGAGACAGACCGTGC
CACTGTTCGGAAAATCAGAGATGCTATTGACAACCAGACTGAAGTGACCGTTCAGCTGATCAATTATACC
AAGAGCGGCAAGAAGTTCTGGAACGTGTTCCACCTGCAGCCGATGCGCGATTATAAGGGCGACGTCCAGT
ACTTCATTGGCGTGCAGCTGGATGGCACCGAACGTCTTCATGGCGCCGCTGAGCGTGAGGCGGTCTGCCT
GATCAAAAAGACAGCCTTTCAGATTGCTGAGGCAGCGAACGACGAAAATTACTTTTCTAGAGGTGGCGGG
GGCAGTGGGGGAGGGGGAAGTGGAGGCGGCGGTTCTGGCGGGGGAGGCTCCGGTGGCGGGGGGAGCGGGG
GTGGGAGTAAGCTTGTGAGCAAGGGCGAGGAGGATAACATGGCCATCATCAAGGAGTTCATGCGCTTCAA
GGTGCACATGGAGGGCTCCGTGAACGGCCACGAGTTCGAGATCGAGGGCGAGGGCGAGGGCCGCCCCTAC
GAGGGCACCCAGACCGCCAAGCTGAAGGTGACCAAGGGTGGCCCCCTGCCCTTCGCCTGGGACATCCTGT
CCCCTCAGTTCATGTACGGCTCCAAGGCCTACGTGAAGCACCCCGCCGACATCCCCGACTACTTGAAGCT
GTCCTTCCCCGAGGGCTTCAAGTGGGAGCGCGTGATGAACTTCGAGGACGGCGGCGTGGTGACCGTGACC
CAGGACTCCTCCCTGCAGGACGGCGAGTTCATCTACAAGGTGAAGCTGCGCGGCACCAACTTCCCCTCCG
ACGGTCCCGTAATGCAGAAGAAGACCATGGGCTGGGAGGCCTCCTCCGAGCGGATGTACCCCGAGGACGG
CGCCCTGAAGGGCGAGATCAAGCAGAGGCTGAAGCTGAAGGACGGCGGCCACTACGACGCTGAGGTCAAG
ACCACCTACAAGGCCAAGAAGCCCGTGCAGCTGCCCGGCGCCTACAACGTCAACATCAAGTTGGACATCA
CCTCCCACAACGAGGACTACACCATCGTGGAACAGTACGAACGCGCCGAGGGCCGCCACTCCACCGGCGG
CATGGACGAGCTGTACAAGGCTAGCGGAGGCGGTGGCTCAGGCGGAGGAGGGTCAGGAGGGGGAGGCAGT
GGCGGGGGCGGCTCTGGAGGAGGGGGTTCTGGTGGTGGTAGCTACGTAGGCACCCGCGACGACGAGTACG
ACTATCTCTTCAAAGTTGTCCTTATTGGAGATTCTGGTGTTGGAAAGAGTAATCTCTTGTCTCGATTTAC
TCGAAATGAGTTTAATCTCGAAAGTAAGAGCACCATTGGAGTAGAGTTTGCAACAAGAAGCATCCAGGTT
GATGGGAAAACAATAAAGGCACAGATATGGGACACGGCAGGGCAGGAGCGATACCGAGCTATAACATCAG
CATATTATCGTGGAGCTGTAGGTGCCTTACTGGTTTATGACATTGCTAAGCATCTCACATATGAAAATGT
AGAACGATGGCTGAAAGAACTGAGAGATCATGCTGATAGTAACATTGTTATCATGCTTGTGGGCAATAAG
AGTGATTTGCGTCATCTCAGGGCAGTTCCTACAGATGAAGCAAGAGCTTTTGCAGAAAAGAATGGTTTGT
CATTCATTGAGACTTCCGCTCTAGACTCTACAAATGTAGAAGCTGCTTTTCAGACAATTCTGACAGAGAT
ATACCGCATTGTTTCCCAGAAACAAATGTCAGACAGACGTGAAAATGACATGTCTCCAAGCAACAATGTG
GTTCCTATTCATGTTCCACCAACCACTGAAAACAAGCCAAAGGTGCAGTGCTGTCAGAACATCTAAACCG
GTCCTAGATAAGTAATGATCATAATCAGCCATATCACATCTGTAGAGGTTTTACTTGCTTTAAAAAACCT
CCCACACCTCCCCCTGAACCTGAAACATAAAATGAATGCAATTGTTGTTGTTAACTTGTTTATTGCAGCT
TATAATGGTTACAAATAAAGCAATAGCATCACAAATTTCACAAATAAAGCATTTTTTTCACTGCATTCTA
GTTGTGGTTTGTCCAAACTCATCAATGTATCTTATCATGTCTGGATCAATTCGTAATCATGTCATAGCTG
TTTCCTGTGTGAAATTGTTATCCGCTCACAATTCCACACAACATACGAGCCGGAAGCATAAAGTGTAAAG
CCTGGGGTGCCTAATGAGTGAGCTAACTCACATTAATTGCGTTGCGCTCACTGCCCGCTTTCCAGTCGGG
AAACCTGTCGTGCCAGCTGCATTAATGAATCGGCCAACGCGCGGGGAGAGGCGGTTTGCGTATTGGGCGC
TCTTCCGCTTCCTCGCTCACTGACTCGCTGCGCTCGGTCGTTCGGCTGCGGCGAGCGGTATCAGCTCACT
CAAAGGCGGTAATACGGTTATCCACAGAATCAGGGGATAACGCAGGAAAGAACATGTGAGCAAAAGGCCA
GCAAAAGGCCAGGAACCGTAAAAAGGCCGCGTTGCTGGCGTTTTTCCATAGGCTCCGCCCCCCTGACGAG
CATCACAAAAATCGACGCTCAAGTCAGAGGTGGCGAAACCCGACAGGACTATAAAGATACCAGGCGTTTC
CCCCTGGAAGCTCCCTCGTGCGCTCTCCTGTTCCGACCCTGCCGCTTACCGGATACCTGTCCGCCTTTCT
CCCTTCGGGAAGCGTGGCGCTTTCTCATAGCTCACGCTGTAGGTATCTCAGTTCGGTGTAGGTCGTTCGC
TCCAAGCTGGGCTGTGTGCACGAACCCCCCGTTCAGCCCGACCGCTGCGCCTTATCCGGTAACTATCGTC
TTGAGTCCAACCCGGTAAGACACGACTTATCGCCACTGGCAGCAGCCACTGGTAACAGGATTAGCAGAGC
GAGGTATGTAGGCGGTGCTACAGAGTTCTTGAAGTGGTGGCCTAACTACGGCTACACTAGAAGAACAGTA
TTTGGTATCTGCGCTCTGCTGAAGCCAGTTACCTTCGGAAAAAGAGTTGGTAGCTCTTGATCCGGCAAAC
AAACCACCGCTGGTAGCGGTGGTTTTTTTGTTTGCAAGCAGCAGATTACGCGCAGAAAAAAAGGATCTCA
AGAAGATCCTTTGATCTTTTCTACGGGGTCTGACGCTCAGTGGAACGAAAACTCACGTTAAGGGATTTTG
GTCATGAGATTATCAAAAAGGATCTTCACCTAGATCCTTTTAAATTAAAAATGAAGTTTTAAATCAATCT
AAAGTATATATGAGTAAACTTGGTCTGACAGTTACCAATGCTTAATCAGTGAGGCACCTATCTCAGCGAT
CTGTCTATTTCGTTCATCCATAGTTGCCTGACTCCCCGTCGTGTAGATAACTACGATACGGGAGGGCTTA
CCATCTGGCCCCAGTGCTGCAATGATACCGCGAGACCCACGCTCACCGGCTCCAGATTTATCAGCAATAA
ACCAGCCAGCCGGAAGGGCCGAGCGCAGAAGTGGTCCTGCAACTTTATCCGCCTCCATCCAGTCTATTAA
TTGTTGCCGGGAAGCTAGAGTAAGTAGTTCGCCAGTTAATAGTTTGCGCAACGTTGTTGCCATTGCTACA
GGCATCGTGGTGTCACGCTCGTCGTTTGGTATGGCTTCATTCAGCTCCGGTTCCCAACGATCAAGGCGAG
TTACATGATCCCCCATGTTGTGCAAAAAAGCGGTTAGCTCCTTCGGTCCTCCGATCGTTGTCAGAAGTAA
GTTGGCCGCAGTGTTATCACTCATGGTTATGGCAGCACTGCATAATTCTCTTACTGTCATGCCATCCGTA
AGATGCTTTTCTGTGACTGGTGAGTACTCAACCAAGTCATTCTGAGAATAGTGTATGCGGCGACCGAGTT
GCTCTTGCCCGGCGTCAATACGGGATAATACCGCGCCACATAGCAGAACTTTAAAAGTGCTCATCATTGG
AAAACGTTCTTCGGGGCGAAAACTCTCAAGGATCTTACCGCTGTTGAGATCCAGTTCGATGTAACCCACT
CGTGCACCCAACTGATCTTCAGCATCTTTTACTTTCACCAGCGTTTCTGGGTGAGCAAAAACAGGAAGGC
AAAATGCCGCAAAAAAGGGAATAAGGGCGACACGGAAATGTTGAATACTCATACTCTTCCTTTTTCAATA
TTATTGAAGCATTTATCAGGGTTATTGTCTCATGAGCGGATACATATTTGAATGTATTTAGAAAAATAAA
CAAATAGGGGTTCCGCGCACATTTCCCCGAAAAGTGCCACCTGACGTCTAAGAAACCATTATTATCATGA
CATTAACCTATAAAAATAGGCGTATCACGAGGCCCTTTCGTCTCGCGCGTTTCGGTGATGACGGTGAAAA
CCTCTGACACATGCAGCTCCCGGAGACGGTCACAGCTTGTCTGTAAGCGGATGCCGGGAGCAGACAAGCC
CGTCAGGGCGCGTCAGCGGGTGTTGGCGGGTGTCGGGGCTGGCTTAACTATGCGGCATCAGAGCAGATTG
TACTGAGAGTGCACCATATGCGGTGTGAAATACCGCACAGATGCGTAAGGAGAAAATACCGCATCAGGCG
CCATTCGCCATTCAGGCTGCGCAACTGTTGGGAAGGGCGATCGGTGCGGGCCTCTTCGCTATTACGCCAG
CTGGCGAAAGGGGGATGTGCTGCAAGGCGATTAAGTTGGGTAACGCCAGGGTTTTCCCAGTCACGACGTT
GTAAAACGACGGCCAGTGCCAAGTTGGGATCTTTGCATTGGCCCACGGCTCTCAGGATGGGGATGCTCCC
CTTCAGCACCCGGTTCCCCTTGGAAACTGATGGTCCTGGCTCTGTGGCATGGCAGTGGCACTGTGAGGAG
CCCCCTACCAGCAGCACACAGTGGGGTTGGCACTGCCACGCTCCGGATGCCGCGCTCTGATCCAACCCCA
TAATCAAGGGAACCCGAATTGCCCCATCATTGCCCCCACCACCCCCATCCTGCCGGGCCCTCACACCCCA
CGCTGCCTTCTGGTGACATTCCCCAGCCCAAACCCACGGCTTCATGGCTACCGCGGGGCATTTCCCATTG
CCGCCCCATTATCAGCTCTGCACACCTCCCGCTGTACCCATGCCTCGTGGCTGCCCTTCTTTGACGTATA
ATCTTCTAATTAATACCCGGCCTTGTCAAAGTGGAGCACAAACGTTAATTAATTCCCCAGCAGGCAGGTA
ATTAACAGTGTGACTCCCTTTTTGCTGCGAGTGGGGCTGATACAGAGAGATGTGGCACTATGGAGCCCAC
GGGGTCCTGGCACTGGGTGCCCACGGAGGTCCCCATGTGCTGCAGTGTCACCGCCTCCGAGGAGACAGTA
TTGTCCCTGCGGTGTCCCTGCAGCTCAGCTCTGTCCACAGGGCCACCTCCAGTTTGGAGGGGACACAATG
CAGCCCCGATGCAACCCATCCTCGCAGCATCCCAGGGACAAAGACCCCACTGCAAGACCGCACACAGGGC
TGGGTCCCGCTCCCCTAATATCTACAGTGCTTCTTGCATGGCCCCTTAATCAATGCAGTTAATCAGCATG
CGCTCATGCACCGCTCTGGAGCTGCAAAGCCCCTCGCAGCGCTGCTCACCAACACCGCGCACCGCCCCGG
CCCAGCCTGCAGCACGCGCTGCAAACAGGAAAGAAACAAAATATTGCCCAAATGTAGGCAAAGGCATTCG
GCTGCCTTGACCTCCGCCGGGCCGGGCCCTGCCTGACTCAGCTCCTTACTCAGCGCTCGCTTCCTCCCTC
CGGCTGCCACCGCCGCAGCGCACACCCTGACAAAGAGTGGCCCTTAACGGGCTCTGAGGTGCACCCAGCA
GTGCACTCAGCAGTCCAAGGGCCGGCCTGGAGGTTTGCACCGCTACGTGCTGACATTAGCATTGAACTTG
GCCCTGGGTAGTGCTGCAGGCCGGGCGGGGTGGGTGTAGAGAGTGCAGCGCGCGTTGCACCCGGTGCCCC
TTCCCCTCCCTTGCATCCCAGCAGGCTGCACCCCAGCACCAGGCCCGTGCATGCATGCTCCTGGTGTTAT
TGCAGCCTGGTGCATGCATGCGTCTTGATGGTGCAGCGCTGTGCATGCATCCTCCTTGGTGTGTAGCAGT
CTAGTGCATGCATACCCCTCGGTGTTATTGCTGCTCTGTGCACGCACGCTCATTGTATCACTTCATCCCA
GTGCATGCACTCACACTGGAGCGATTGCTGCTCGGTGCACGCACACTCATTGTATCACTGCAGCTCAGTG
GCTGCACGCACACCGGTGTTATTGCTGCTCGGTGCGTGCATGCACATCAGTGTCGCTGCAGCTCAGTGCA
TGCACGCTCATTGCCCATCGCTATCCCTGCCTCTCCTGCTGGCGCTCCCCGGGAGGTGACTTCAAGGGGA
CCGCAGGACCACCTCGGGGGTGGGGGGAGGGCTGCACACGCGGACCCCGCTCCCCCTCCCCAACAAAGCA
CTGTGGAATCAAAAAGGGGGGAGGGGGGATGGAGGGGCGCGTCACACCCCCGCCCCACACCCTCACCTCG
AGGTGAGCCCCACGTTCTGCTTCACTCTCCCCATCTCCCCCCCCTCCCCACCCCCAATTTTGTATTTATT
TATTTTTTAATTATTTTGTGCAGCGATGGGGGCGGGGGGGGGG
